LOCUS       Exported 10614 bp ds-DNA circular SYN 12-MAY-2021
DEFINITION  Dox-inducible polycistronic reprogramming lentiviral vector
            expressing mouse Klf4, Sox2, cMyc.
ACCESSION   .
VERSION     .
KEYWORDS    pHAGE2-TetOminiCMV-KSM
SOURCE      synthetic DNA construct
  ORGANISM  synthetic DNA construct
REFERENCE   1 (bases 1 to 10614)
  AUTHORS   Velychko S, Adachi K, Kim KP, Hou Y, MacCarthy CM, Wu G, Scholer HR
  TITLE     Excluding Oct4 from Yamanaka Cocktail Unleashes the Developmental
            Potential of iPSCs.
  JOURNAL   Cell Stem Cell. 2019 Oct 30. pii: S1934-5909(19)30423-0. doi:
            10.1016/j.stem.2019.10.002.
  PUBMED    31708402
REFERENCE   2 (bases 1 to 10614)
  AUTHORS   .
  TITLE     Direct Submission
  JOURNAL   Exported May 12, 2021 from SnapGene Server 1.1.58
            http://www.snapgene.com
FEATURES             Location/Qualifiers
     source          1..10614
                     /organism="synthetic DNA construct"
                     /mol_type="other DNA"
     LTR             1..634
                     /label=3' LTR
                     /note="3' long terminal repeat (LTR) from HIV-1"
     misc_feature    681..806
                     /label=HIV-1 Psi
                     /note="packaging signal of human immunodeficiency virus
                     type 1"
     misc_feature    1303..1536
                     /label=RRE
                     /note="The Rev response element (RRE) of HIV-1 allows for
                     Rev-dependent mRNA export from the nucleus to the
                     cytoplasm."
     CDS             1721..1765
                     /codon_start=1
                     /product="antigenic peptide corresponding to amino acids
                     655 to 669 of the HIV envelope protein gp41 (Lutje Hulsik
                     et al., 2013)"
                     /label=gp41 peptide
                     /note="recognized by the 2H10 single-chain llama nanobody"
                     /translation="KNEQELLELDKWASL"
     misc_feature    2058..2175
                     /label=cPPT/CTS
                     /note="central polypurine tract and central termination
                     sequence of HIV-1"
     protein_bind    2251..2521
                     /label=tetracycline response element
                     /bound_moiety="tetracycline repressor TetR"
                     /note="contains seven copies of the tetracycline operator
                     tetO"
     promoter        2554..2592
                     /label=minimal CMV promoter
                     /note="human cytomegalovirus (CMV) immediate early
                     promoter"
     primer_bind     2589..2613
                     /label=LNCX
                     /note="Human CMV promoter, forward primer"
     regulatory      2679..2688
                     /regulatory_class="other"
                     /note="vertebrate consensus sequence for strong initiation
                     of translation (Kozak, 1987)"
     misc_feature    4113..4680
                     /label=IRES
                     /note="internal ribosome entry site (IRES) of the
                     encephalomyocarditis virus (EMCV)"
     misc_feature    4130..4682
                     /label=IRES
                     /note="internal ribosome entry site (IRES) of the
                     encephalomyocarditis virus (EMCV)"
     primer_bind     complement(4274..4291)
                     /label=IRES reverse
                     /note="IRES internal ribosome entry site, reverse primer.
                     Also called pCDH-rev"
     primer_bind     4501..4520
                     /label=IRES-F
                     /note="IRES internal ribosome entry site, forward primer"
     CDS             5663..5722
                     /codon_start=1
                     /product="2A peptide from equine rhinitis A virus
                     polyprotein"
                     /label=E2A
                     /note="Eukaryotic ribosomes fail to insert a peptide bond
                     between the Gly and Pro residues, yielding separate
                     polypeptides."
                     /translation="QCTNYALLKLAGDVESNPGP"
     misc_feature    7056..7644
                     /label=WPRE
                     /note="woodchuck hepatitis virus posttranscriptional
                     regulatory element"
     primer_bind     complement(7109..7129)
                     /label=WPRE-R
                     /note="WPRE, reverse primer"
     CDS             complement(7527..7538)
                     /codon_start=1
                     /product="Factor Xa recognition and cleavage site"
                     /label=Factor Xa site
                     /translation="IEGR"
     LTR             7792..7972
                     /label=5' LTR (truncated)
                     /note="truncated 5' long terminal repeat (LTR) from HIV-1"
     primer_bind     complement(8019..8037)
                     /label=pBRforEco
                     /note="pBR322 vectors, upsteam of EcoRI site, forward
                     primer"
     promoter        8105..8209
                     /gene="bla"
                     /label=AmpR promoter
     CDS             8210..9070
                     /codon_start=1
                     /gene="bla"
                     /product="beta-lactamase"
                     /label=AmpR
                     /note="confers resistance to ampicillin, carbenicillin, and
                     related antibiotics"
                     /translation="MSIQHFRVALIPFFAAFCLPVFAHPETLVKVKDAEDQLGARVGYI
                     ELDLNSGKILESFRPEERFPMMSTFKVLLCGAVLSRVDAGQEQLGRRIHYSQNDLVEYS
                     PVTEKHLTDGMTVRELCSAAITMSDNTAANLLLTTIGGPKELTAFLHNMGDHVTRLDRW
                     EPELNEAIPNDERDTTMPVAMATTLRKLLTGELLTLASRQQLIDWMEADKVAGPLLRSA
                     LPAGWFIADKSGAGERGSRGIIAALGPDGKPSRIVVIYTTGSQATMDERNRQIAEIGAS
                     LIKHW"
     primer_bind     complement(8428..8447)
                     /label=Amp-R
                     /note="Ampicillin resistance gene, reverse primer"
     rep_origin      9241..9829
                     /direction=RIGHT
                     /label=ori
                     /note="high-copy-number ColE1/pMB1/pBR322/pUC origin of
                     replication"
     primer_bind     9730..9749
                     /label=pBR322ori-F
                     /note="pBR322 origin, forward primer"
     primer_bind     9983..10000
                     /label=L4440
                     /note="L4440 vector, forward primer"
     primer_bind     10092..10111
                     /label=SV40pro-F
                     /note="SV40 promoter/origin, forward primer"
     protein_bind    10240..10261
                     /label=CAP binding site
                     /bound_moiety="E. coli catabolite activator protein"
                     /note="CAP binding activates transcription in the presence
                     of cAMP."
     promoter        10276..10306
                     /label=lac promoter
                     /note="promoter for the E. coli lac operon"
     protein_bind    10314..10330
                     /label=lac operator
                     /bound_moiety="lac repressor encoded by lacI"
                     /note="The lac repressor binds to the lac operator to
                     inhibit transcription in E. coli. This inhibition can be
                     relieved by adding lactose or
                     isopropyl-beta-D-thiogalactopyranoside (IPTG)."
     primer_bind     10319..10341
                     /label=M13/pUC Reverse
                     /note="In lacZ gene"
     primer_bind     10338..10354
                     /label=M13 rev
                     /note="common sequencing primer, one of multiple similar
                     variants"
     primer_bind     10338..10354
                     /label=M13 Reverse
                     /note="In lacZ gene. Also called M13-rev"
     primer_bind     10404..10423
                     /label=EBV-rev
                     /note="SV40 polyA terminator, reverse primer"
ORIGIN
        1 tggaagggct aattcactcc caaagaagac aagatatcct tgatctgtgg atctaccaca
       61 cacaaggcta cttccctgat tagcagaact acacaccagg gccaggggtc agatatccac
      121 tgacctttgg atggtgctac aagctagtac cagttgagcc agataaggta gaagaggcca
      181 ataaaggaga gaacaccagc ttgttacacc ctgtgagcct gcatgggatg gatgacccgg
      241 agagagaagt gttagagtgg aggtttgaca gccgcctagc atttcatcac gtggcccgag
      301 agctgcatcc ggagtacttc aagaactgct gatatcgagc ttgctacaag ggactttccg
      361 ctggggactt tccagggagg cgtggcctgg gcgggactgg ggagtggcga gccctcagat
      421 cctgcatata agcagctgct ttttgcctgt actgggtctc tctggttaga ccagatctga
      481 gcctgggagc tctctggcta actagggaac ccactgctta agcctcaata aagcttgcct
      541 tgagtgcttc aagtagtgtg tgcccgtctg ttgtgtgact ctggtaacta gagatccctc
      601 agaccctttt agtcagtgtg gaaaatctct agcagtggcg cccgaacagg gacttgaaag
      661 cgaaagggaa accagaggag ctctctcgac gcaggactcg gcttgctgaa gcgcgcacgg
      721 caagaggcga ggggcggcga ctggtgagta cgccaaaaat tttgactagc ggaggctaga
      781 aggagagaga tgggtgcgag agcgtcagta ttaagcgggg gagaattaga tcgcgatggg
      841 aaaaaattcg gttaaggcca gggggaaaga aaaaatataa attaaaacat atagtatggg
      901 caagcaggga gctagaacga ttcgcagtta atcctggcct gttagaaaca tcagaaggct
      961 gtagacaaat actgggacag ctacaaccat cccttcagac aggatcagaa gaacttagat
     1021 cattatataa tacagtagca accctctatt gtgtgcatca aaggatagag ataaaagaca
     1081 ccaaggaagc tttagacaag atagaggaag agcaaaacaa aagtaagacc accgcacagc
     1141 aagcggccgg ccgctgatct tcagacctgg aggaggagat atgagggaca attggagaag
     1201 tgaattatat aaatataaag tagtaaaaat tgaaccatta ggagtagcac ccaccaaggc
     1261 aaagagaaga gtggtgcaga gagaaaaaag agcagtggga ataggagctt tgttccttgg
     1321 gttcttggga gcagcaggaa gcactatggg cgcagcgtca atgacgctga cggtacaggc
     1381 cagacaatta ttgtctggta tagtgcagca gcagaacaat ttgctgaggg ctattgaggc
     1441 gcaacagcat ctgttgcaac tcacagtctg gggcatcaag cagctccagg caagaatcct
     1501 ggctgtggaa agatacctaa aggatcaaca gctcctgggg atttggggtt gctctggaaa
     1561 actcatttgc accactgctg tgccttggaa tgctagttgg agtaataaat ctctggaaca
     1621 gatttggaat cacacgacct ggatggagtg ggacagagaa attaacaatt acacaagctt
     1681 aatacactcc ttaattgaag aatcgcaaaa ccagcaagaa aagaatgaac aagaattatt
     1741 ggaattagat aaatgggcaa gtttgtggaa ttggtttaac ataacaaatt ggctgtggta
     1801 tataaaatta ttcataatga tagtaggagg cttggtaggt ttaagaatag tttttgctgt
     1861 actttctata gtgaatagag ttaggcaggg atattcacca ttatcgtttc agacccacct
     1921 cccaaccccg aggggacccg acaggcccga aggaatagaa gaagaaggtg gagagagaga
     1981 cagagacaga tccattcgat tagtgaacgg atctcgacgg tatcgccgaa ttcacaaatg
     2041 gcagtattca tccacaattt taaaagaaaa ggggggattg gggggtacag tgcaggggaa
     2101 agaatagtag acataatagc aacagacata caaactaaag aattacaaaa acaaattaca
     2161 aaaattcaaa attttcgggt ttattacagg gacagcagag atccagtttg gactagtcca
     2221 caccctaact gacacactcg agtttaccac tccctatcag tgatagagaa aagtgaaagt
     2281 cgagtttacc actccctatc agtgatagag aaaagtgaaa gtcgagttta ccactcccta
     2341 tcagtgatag agaaaagtga aagtcgagtt taccactccc tatcagtgat agagaaaagt
     2401 gaaagtcgag tttaccactc cctatcagtg atagagaaaa gtgaaagtcg agtttaccac
     2461 tccctatcag tgatagagaa aagtgaaagt cgagtttacc actccctatc agtgatagag
     2521 aaaagtgaaa gtcgagctcg gtacccgggt cgaggtaggc gtgtacggtg ggaggcctat
     2581 ataagcagag ctcgtttagt gaaccgtcag atcgcctgga gacgccatcc acgctgtttt
     2641 gacctccata gaagacaccg ggaccgatcc agcctgcggc cgccatggct gtcagcgacg
     2701 ctctgctccc gtccttctcc acgttcgcgt ccggcccggc gggaagggag aagacactgc
     2761 gtccagcagg tgccccgact aaccgttggc gtgaggaact ctctcacatg aagcgacttc
     2821 ccccacttcc cggccgcccc tacgacctgg cggcgacggt ggccacagac ctggagagtg
     2881 gcggagctgg tgcagcttgc agcagtaaca acccggccct cctagcccgg agggagaccg
     2941 aggagttcaa cgacctcctg gacctagact ttatcctttc caactcgcta acccaccagg
     3001 aatcggtggc cgccaccgtg accacctcgg cgtcagcttc atcctcgtct tccccagcga
     3061 gcagcggccc tgccagcgcg ccctccacct gcagcttcag ctatccgatc cgggccgggg
     3121 gtgacccggg cgtggctgcc agcaacacag gtggagggct cctctacagc cgagaatctg
     3181 cgccacctcc cacggccccc ttcaacctgg cggacatcaa tgacgtgagc ccctcgggcg
     3241 gcttcgtggc tgagctcctg cggccggagt tggacccagt atacattccg ccacagcagc
     3301 ctcagccgcc aggtggcggg ctgatgggca agtttgtgct gaaggcgtct ctgaccaccc
     3361 ctggcagcga gtacagcagc ccttcggtca tcagtgttag caaaggaagc ccagacggca
     3421 gccaccccgt ggtagtggcg ccctacagcg gtggcccgcc gcgcatgtgc cccaagatta
     3481 agcaagaggc ggtcccgtcc tgcacggtca gccggtccct agaggcccat ttgagcgctg
     3541 gaccccagct cagcaacggc caccggccca acacacacga cttccccctg gggcggcagc
     3601 tccccaccag gactacccct acactgagtc ccgaggaact gctgaacagc agggactgtc
     3661 accctggcct gcctcttccc ccaggattcc atccccatcc ggggcccaac taccctcctt
     3721 tcctgccaga ccagatgcag tcacaagtcc cctctctcca ttatcaagag ctcatgccac
     3781 cgggttcctg cctgccagag gagcccaagc caaagagggg aagaaggtcg tggccccgga
     3841 aaagaacagc cacccacact tgtgactatg caggctgtgg caaaacctat accaagagtt
     3901 ctcatctcaa ggcacacctg cgaactcaca caggcgagaa accttaccac tgtgactggg
     3961 acggctgtgg gtggaaattc gcccgctccg atgaactgac caggcactac cgcaaacaca
     4021 cagggcaccg gccctttcag tgccagaagt gtgacagggc cttttccagg tcggaccacc
     4081 ttgccttaca catgaagagg cacttttaaa gatccctccc ccccccctaa cgttactggc
     4141 cgaagccgct tggaataagg ccggtgtgcg tttgtctata tgttattttc caccatattg
     4201 ccgtcttttg gcaatgtgag ggcccggaaa cctggccctg tcttcttgac gagcattcct
     4261 aggggtcttt cccctctcgc caaaggaatg caaggtctgt tgaatgtcgt gaaggaagca
     4321 gttcctctgg aagcttcttg aagacaaaca acgtctgtag cgaccctttg caggcagcgg
     4381 aaccccccac ctggcgacag gtgcctctgc ggccaaaagc cacgtgtata agatacacct
     4441 gcaaaggcgg cacaacccca gtgccacgtt gtgagttgga tagttgtgga aagagtcaaa
     4501 tggctctcct caagcgtatt caacaagggg ctgaaggatg cccagaaggt accccattgt
     4561 atgggatctg atctggggcc tcggtgcaca tgctttacat gtgtttagtc gaggttaaaa
     4621 aaacgtctag gccccccgaa ccacggggac gtggttttcc tttgaaaaac acgatgataa
     4681 tatggccaca catatgatgt ataacatgat ggagacggag ctgaagccgc cgggcccgca
     4741 gcaagcttcg gggggcggcg gcggaggagg caacgccacg gcggcggcga ccggcggcaa
     4801 ccagaagaac agcccggacc gcgtcaagag gcccatgaac gccttcatgg tatggtcccg
     4861 ggggcagcgg cgtaagatgg cccaggagaa ccccaagatg cacaactcgg agatcagcaa
     4921 gcgcctgggc gcggagtgga aacttttgtc cgagaccgag aagcggccgt tcatcgacga
     4981 ggccaagcgg ctgcgcgctc tgcacatgaa ggagcacccg gattataaat accggccgcg
     5041 gcggaaaacc aagacgctca tgaagaagga taagtacacg cttcccggag gcttgctggc
     5101 ccccggcggg aacagcatgg cgagcggggt tggggtgggc gccggcctgg gtgcgggcgt
     5161 gaaccagcgc atggacagct acgcgcacat gaacggctgg agcaacggca gctacagcat
     5221 gatgcaggag cagctgggct acccgcagca cccgggcctc aacgctcacg gcgcggcaca
     5281 gatgcaaccg atgcaccgct acgacgtcag cgccctgcag tacaactcca tgaccagctc
     5341 gcagacctac atgaacggct cgcccaccta cagcatgtcc tactcgcagc agggcacccc
     5401 cggtatggcg ctgggctcca tgggctctgt ggtcaagtcc gaggccagct ccagcccccc
     5461 cgtggttacc tcttcctccc actccagggc gccctgccag gccggggacc tccgggacat
     5521 gatcagcatg tacctccccg gcgccgaggt gccggagccc gctgcgccca gtagactgca
     5581 catggcccag cactaccaga gcggcccggt gcccggcacg gccattaacg gcacactgcc
     5641 cctgtcgcac atgggtagtg ggcaatgtac taactacgct ttgttgaaac tcgctggcga
     5701 tgttgaaagt aaccccggtc ctatgcccct caacgtgaac ttcaccaaca ggaactatga
     5761 cctcgactac gactccgtac agccctattt catctgcgac gaggaagaga atttctatca
     5821 ccagcaacag cagagcgagc tgcagccgcc cgcgcccagt gaggatatct ggaagaaatt
     5881 cgagctgctt cccaccccgc ccctgtcccc gagccgccgc tccgggctct gctctccatc
     5941 ctatgttgcg gtcgctacgt ccttctcccc aagggaagac gatgacggcg gcggtggcaa
     6001 cttctccacc gccgatcagc tggagatgat gaccgagtta cttggaggag acatggtgaa
     6061 ccagagcttc atctgcgatc ctgacgacga gaccttcatc aagaacatca tcatccagga
     6121 ctgtatgtgg agcggtttct cagccgctgc caagctggtc tcggagaagc tggcctccta
     6181 ccaggctgcg cgcaaagaca gcaccagcct gagccccgcc cgcgggcaca gcgtctgctc
     6241 cacctccagc ctgtacctgc aggacctcac cgccgccgcg tccgagtgca ttgacccctc
     6301 agtggtcttt ccctacccgc tcaacgacag cagctcgccc aaatcctgta cctcgtccga
     6361 ttccacggcc ttctctcctt cctcggactc gctgctgtcc tccgagtcct ccccacgggc
     6421 cagccctgag cccctagtgc tgcatgagga gacaccgccc accaccagca gcgactctga
     6481 agaagagcaa gaagatgagg aagaaattga tgtggtgtct gtggagaaga ggcaaacccc
     6541 tgccaagagg tcggagtcgg gctcatctcc atcccgaggc cacagcaaac ctccgcacag
     6601 cccactggtc ctcaagaggt gccacgtctc cactcaccag cacaactacg ccgcaccccc
     6661 ctccacaagg aaggactatc cagctgccaa gagggccaag ttggacagtg gcagggtcct
     6721 gaagcagatc agcaacaacc gcaagtgctc cagccccagg tcctcagaca cggaggaaaa
     6781 cgacaagagg cggacacaca acgtcttgga acgtcagagg aggaacgagc tgaagcgcag
     6841 cttttttgcc ctgcgtgacc agatccctga attggaaaac aacgaaaagg cccccaaggt
     6901 agtgatcctc aaaaaagcca ccgcctacat cctgtccatt caagcagacg agcacaagct
     6961 cacctctgaa aaggacttat tgaggaaacg acgagaacag ttgaaacaca aactcgaaca
     7021 gcttcgaaac tctggtgcat aaatcgatag atcctaatca acctctggat tacaaaattt
     7081 gtgaaagatt gactggtatt cttaactatg ttgctccttt tacgctatgt ggatacgctg
     7141 ctttaatgcc tttgtatcat gctattgctt cccgtatggc tttcattttc tcctccttgt
     7201 ataaatcctg gttgctgtct ctttatgagg agttgtggcc cgttgtcagg caacgtggcg
     7261 tggtgtgcac tgtgtttgct gacgcaaccc ccactggttg gggcattgcc accacctgtc
     7321 agctcctttc cgggactttc gctttccccc tccctattgc cacggcggaa ctcatcgccg
     7381 cctgccttgc ccgctgctgg acaggggctc ggctgttggg cactgacaat tccgtggtgt
     7441 tgtcggggaa atcatcgtcc tttccttggc tgctcgcctg tgttgccacc tggattctgc
     7501 gcgggacgtc cttctgctac gtcccttcgg ccctcaatcc agcggacctt ccttcccgcg
     7561 gcctgctgcc ggctctgcgg cctcttccgc gtcttcgcct tcgccctcag acgagtcgga
     7621 tctccctttg ggccgcctcc ccgcctggta cctttaagac caatgactta caaggcagct
     7681 gtagatctta gccacttttt aaaagaaaag gggggactgg aagggctaat tcactcccaa
     7741 cgaagacaag atcacctgca ggacaggcgc gccctgcttt ttgcttgtac tgggtctctc
     7801 tggttagacc agatctgagc ctgggagctc tctggctaac tagggaaccc actgcttaag
     7861 cctcaataaa gcttgccttg agtgcttcaa gtagtgtgtg cccgtctgtt gtgtgactct
     7921 ggtaactaga gatccctcag acccttttag tcagtgtgga aaatctctag cacccgggcg
     7981 attaaggaaa gggctagatc attcttgaag acgaaagggc ctcgtgatac gcctattttt
     8041 ataggttaat gtcatgataa taatggtttc ttagacgtca ggtggcactt ttcggggaaa
     8101 tgtgcgcgga acccctattt gtttattttt ctaaatacat tcaaatatgt atccgctcat
     8161 gagacaataa ccctgataaa tgcttcaata atattgaaaa aggaagagta tgagtattca
     8221 acatttccgt gtcgccctta ttcccttttt tgcggcattt tgccttcctg tttttgctca
     8281 cccagaaacg ctggtgaaag taaaagatgc tgaagatcag ttgggtgcac gagtgggtta
     8341 catcgaactg gatctcaaca gcggtaagat ccttgagagt tttcgccccg aagaacgttt
     8401 tccaatgatg agcactttta aagttctgct atgtggcgcg gtattatccc gtgttgacgc
     8461 cgggcaagag caactcggtc gccgcataca ctattctcag aatgacttgg ttgagtactc
     8521 accagtcaca gaaaagcatc ttacggatgg catgacagta agagaattat gcagtgctgc
     8581 cataaccatg agtgataaca ctgcggccaa cttacttctg acaacgatcg gaggaccgaa
     8641 ggagctaacc gcttttttgc acaacatggg ggatcatgta actcgccttg atcgttggga
     8701 accggagctg aatgaagcca taccaaacga cgagcgtgac accacgatgc ctgtagcaat
     8761 ggcaacaacg ttgcgcaaac tattaactgg cgaactactt actctagctt cccggcaaca
     8821 attaatagac tggatggagg cggataaagt tgcaggacca cttctgcgct cggcccttcc
     8881 ggctggctgg tttattgctg ataaatctgg agccggtgag cgtgggtctc gcggtatcat
     8941 tgcagcactg gggccagatg gtaagccctc ccgtatcgta gttatctaca cgacggggag
     9001 tcaggcaact atggatgaac gaaatagaca gatcgctgag ataggtgcct cactgattaa
     9061 gcattggtaa ctgtcagacc aagtttactc atatatactt tagattgatt taaaacttca
     9121 tttttaattt aaaaggatct aggtgaagat cctttttgat aatctcatga ccaaaatccc
     9181 ttaacgtgag ttttcgttcc actgagcgtc agaccccgta gaaaagatca aaggatcttc
     9241 ttgagatcct ttttttctgc gcgtaatctg ctgcttgcaa acaaaaaaac caccgctacc
     9301 agcggtggtt tgtttgccgg atcaagagct accaactctt tttccgaagg taactggctt
     9361 cagcagagcg cagataccaa atactgttct tctagtgtag ccgtagttag gccaccactt
     9421 caagaactct gtagcaccgc ctacatacct cgctctgcta atcctgttac cagtggctgc
     9481 tgccagtggc gataagtcgt gtcttaccgg gttggactca agacgatagt taccggataa
     9541 ggcgcagcgg tcgggctgaa cggggggttc gtgcacacag cccagcttgg agcgaacgac
     9601 ctacaccgaa ctgagatacc tacagcgtga gctatgagaa agcgccacgc ttcccgaagg
     9661 gagaaaggcg gacaggtatc cggtaagcgg cagggtcgga acaggagagc gcacgaggga
     9721 gcttccaggg ggaaacgcct ggtatcttta tagtcctgtc gggtttcgcc acctctgact
     9781 tgagcgtcga tttttgtgat gctcgtcagg ggggcggagc ctatggaaaa acgccagcaa
     9841 cgcggccttt ttacggttcc tggccttttg ctggcctttt gctcacatgt tctttcctgc
     9901 gttatcccct gattctgtgg ataaccgtat taccgccttt gagtgagctg ataccgctcg
     9961 ccgcagccga acgaccgagc gcagcgagtc agtgagcgag gaagcggaag agcgcccaat
    10021 acgcaaaccg cctctccccg cgcgttggcc gattcattaa tgcagcaagc tcatggctga
    10081 ctaatttttt ttatttatgc agaggccgag gccgcctcgg cctctgagct attccagaag
    10141 tagtgaggag gcttttttgg aggcctaggc ttttgcaaaa agctccccgt ggcacgacag
    10201 gtttcccgac tggaaagcgg gcagtgagcg caacgcaatt aatgtgagtt agctcactca
    10261 ttaggcaccc caggctttac actttatgct tccggctcgt atgttgtgtg gaattgtgag
    10321 cggataacaa tttcacacag gaaacagcta tgacatgatt acgaatttca caaataaagc
    10381 atttttttca ctgcattcta gttgtggttt gtccaaactc atcaatgtat cttatcatgt
    10441 ctggatcaac tggataactc aagctaacca aaatcatccc aaacttccca ccccataccc
    10501 tattaccact gccaattacc tgtggtttca tttactctaa acctgtgatt cctctgaatt
    10561 attttcattt taaagaaatt gtatttgtta aatatgtact acaaacttag tagt
//
