>Addgene plasmid #136553 | pHAGE2-TetOminiCMV-KSM | addgene full sequence | sequence record 275806 | Addgene NGS Result
TGGAAGGGCTAATTCACTCCCAAAGAAGACAAGATATCCTTGATCTGTGGATCTACCACACACAAGGCTA
CTTCCCTGATTAGCAGAACTACACACCAGGGCCAGGGGTCAGATATCCACTGACCTTTGGATGGTGCTAC
AAGCTAGTACCAGTTGAGCCAGATAAGGTAGAAGAGGCCAATAAAGGAGAGAACACCAGCTTGTTACACC
CTGTGAGCCTGCATGGGATGGATGACCCGGAGAGAGAAGTGTTAGAGTGGAGGTTTGACAGCCGCCTAGC
ATTTCATCACGTGGCCCGAGAGCTGCATCCGGAGTACTTCAAGAACTGCTGATATCGAGCTTGCTACAAG
GGACTTTCCGCTGGGGACTTTCCAGGGAGGCGTGGCCTGGGCGGGACTGGGGAGTGGCGAGCCCTCAGAT
CCTGCATATAAGCAGCTGCTTTTTGCCTGTACTGGGTCTCTCTGGTTAGACCAGATCTGAGCCTGGGAGC
TCTCTGGCTAACTAGGGAACCCACTGCTTAAGCCTCAATAAAGCTTGCCTTGAGTGCTTCAAGTAGTGTG
TGCCCGTCTGTTGTGTGACTCTGGTAACTAGAGATCCCTCAGACCCTTTTAGTCAGTGTGGAAAATCTCT
AGCAGTGGCGCCCGAACAGGGACTTGAAAGCGAAAGGGAAACCAGAGGAGCTCTCTCGACGCAGGACTCG
GCTTGCTGAAGCGCGCACGGCAAGAGGCGAGGGGCGGCGACTGGTGAGTACGCCAAAAATTTTGACTAGC
GGAGGCTAGAAGGAGAGAGATGGGTGCGAGAGCGTCAGTATTAAGCGGGGGAGAATTAGATCGCGATGGG
AAAAAATTCGGTTAAGGCCAGGGGGAAAGAAAAAATATAAATTAAAACATATAGTATGGGCAAGCAGGGA
GCTAGAACGATTCGCAGTTAATCCTGGCCTGTTAGAAACATCAGAAGGCTGTAGACAAATACTGGGACAG
CTACAACCATCCCTTCAGACAGGATCAGAAGAACTTAGATCATTATATAATACAGTAGCAACCCTCTATT
GTGTGCATCAAAGGATAGAGATAAAAGACACCAAGGAAGCTTTAGACAAGATAGAGGAAGAGCAAAACAA
AAGTAAGACCACCGCACAGCAAGCGGCCGGCCGCTGATCTTCAGACCTGGAGGAGGAGATATGAGGGACA
ATTGGAGAAGTGAATTATATAAATATAAAGTAGTAAAAATTGAACCATTAGGAGTAGCACCCACCAAGGC
AAAGAGAAGAGTGGTGCAGAGAGAAAAAAGAGCAGTGGGAATAGGAGCTTTGTTCCTTGGGTTCTTGGGA
GCAGCAGGAAGCACTATGGGCGCAGCGTCAATGACGCTGACGGTACAGGCCAGACAATTATTGTCTGGTA
TAGTGCAGCAGCAGAACAATTTGCTGAGGGCTATTGAGGCGCAACAGCATCTGTTGCAACTCACAGTCTG
GGGCATCAAGCAGCTCCAGGCAAGAATCCTGGCTGTGGAAAGATACCTAAAGGATCAACAGCTCCTGGGG
ATTTGGGGTTGCTCTGGAAAACTCATTTGCACCACTGCTGTGCCTTGGAATGCTAGTTGGAGTAATAAAT
CTCTGGAACAGATTTGGAATCACACGACCTGGATGGAGTGGGACAGAGAAATTAACAATTACACAAGCTT
AATACACTCCTTAATTGAAGAATCGCAAAACCAGCAAGAAAAGAATGAACAAGAATTATTGGAATTAGAT
AAATGGGCAAGTTTGTGGAATTGGTTTAACATAACAAATTGGCTGTGGTATATAAAATTATTCATAATGA
TAGTAGGAGGCTTGGTAGGTTTAAGAATAGTTTTTGCTGTACTTTCTATAGTGAATAGAGTTAGGCAGGG
ATATTCACCATTATCGTTTCAGACCCACCTCCCAACCCCGAGGGGACCCGACAGGCCCGAAGGAATAGAA
GAAGAAGGTGGAGAGAGAGACAGAGACAGATCCATTCGATTAGTGAACGGATCTCGACGGTATCGCCGAA
TTCACAAATGGCAGTATTCATCCACAATTTTAAAAGAAAAGGGGGGATTGGGGGGTACAGTGCAGGGGAA
AGAATAGTAGACATAATAGCAACAGACATACAAACTAAAGAATTACAAAAACAAATTACAAAAATTCAAA
ATTTTCGGGTTTATTACAGGGACAGCAGAGATCCAGTTTGGACTAGTCCACACCCTAACTGACACACTCG
AGTTTACCACTCCCTATCAGTGATAGAGAAAAGTGAAAGTCGAGTTTACCACTCCCTATCAGTGATAGAG
AAAAGTGAAAGTCGAGTTTACCACTCCCTATCAGTGATAGAGAAAAGTGAAAGTCGAGTTTACCACTCCC
TATCAGTGATAGAGAAAAGTGAAAGTCGAGTTTACCACTCCCTATCAGTGATAGAGAAAAGTGAAAGTCG
AGTTTACCACTCCCTATCAGTGATAGAGAAAAGTGAAAGTCGAGTTTACCACTCCCTATCAGTGATAGAG
AAAAGTGAAAGTCGAGCTCGGTACCCGGGTCGAGGTAGGCATGTACGGTGGGAGGCCTATATAAGCAGAG
CTCGTTTAGTGAACCGTCAGATCGCCTGGAGACGCCATCCACGCTGTTTTGACCTCCATAGAAGACACCG
GGACCGATCCAGCCTGCGGCCGCCATGGCTGTCAGCGACGCTCTGCTCCCGTCCTTCTCCACGTTCGCGT
CCGGCCCGGCGGGAAGGGAGAAGACACTGCGTCCAGCAGGTGCCCCGACTAACCGTTGGCGTGAGGAACT
CTCTCACATGAAGCGACTTCCCCCACTTCCCGGCCGCCCCTACGACCTGGCGGCGACGGTGGCCACAGAC
CTGGAGAGTGGCGGAGCTGGTGCAGCTTGCAGCAGTAACAACCCGGCCCTCCTAGCCCGGAGGGAGACCG
AGGAGTTCAACGACCTCCTGGACCTAGACTTTATCCTTTCCAACTCGCTAACCCACCAGGAATCGGTGGC
CGCCACCGTGACCACCTCGGCGTCAGCTTCATCCTCGTCTTCCCCAGCGAGCAGCGGCCCTGCCAGCGCG
CCCTCCACCTGCAGCTTCAGCTATCCGATCCGGGCCGGGGGTGACCCGGGCGTGGCTGCCAGCAACACAG
GTGGAGGGCTCCTCTACAGCCGAGAATCTGCGCCACCTCCCACGGCCCCCTTCAACCTGGCGGACATCAA
TGACGTGAGCCCCTCGGGCGGCTTCGTGGCTGAGCTCCTGCGGCCGGAGTTGGACCCAGTATACATTCCG
CCACAGCAGCCTCAGCCGCCAGGTGGCGGGCTGATGGGCAAGTTTGTGCTGAAGGCGTCTCTGACCACCC
CTGGCAGCGAGTACAGCAGCCCTTCGGTCATCAGTGTTAGCAAAGGAAGCCCAGACGGCAGCCACCCCGT
GGTAGTGGCGCCCTACAGCGGTGGCCCGCCGCGCATGTGCCCCAAGATTAAGCAAGAGGCGGTCCCGTCC
TGCACGGTCAGCCGGTCCCTAGAGGCCCATTTGAGCGCTGGACCCCAGCTCAGCAACGGCCACCGGCCCA
ACACACACGACTTCCCCCTGGGGCGGCAGCTCCCCACCAGGACTACCCCTACACTGAGTCCCGAGGAACT
GCTGAACAGCAGGGACTGTCACCCTGGCCTGCCTCTTCCCCCAGGATTCCATCCCCATCCGGGGCCCAAC
TACCCTCCTTTCCTGCCAGACCAGATGCAGTCACAAGTCCCCTCTCTCCATTATCAAGAGCTCATGCCAC
CGGGTTCCTGCCTGCCAGAGGAGCCCAAGCCAAAGAGGGGAAGAAGGTCGTGGCCCCGGAAAAGAACAGC
CACCCACACTTGTGACTATGCAGGCTGTGGCAAAACCTATACCAAGAGTTCTCATCTCAAGGCACACCTG
CGAACTCACACAGGCGAGAAACCTTACCACTGTGACTGGGACGGCTGTGGGTGGAAATTCGCCCGCTCGG
ATGAACTGACCAGGCACTACCGCAAACACACAGGGCACCGGCCCTTTCAGTGCCAGAAGTGCGACAGGGC
CTTTTCCAGGTCGGACCACCTTGCCTTACACATGAAGAGGCACTTTTAAAGATCCCTCCCCCCCCCCTAA
CGTTACTGGCCGAAGCCGCTTGGAATAAGGCCGGTGTGCGTTTGTCTATATGTTATTTTCCACCATATTG
CCGTCTTTTGGCAATGTGAGGGCCCGGAAACCTGGCCCTGTCTTCTTGACGAGCATTCCTAGGGGTCTTT
CCCCTCTCGCCAAAGGAATGCAAGGTCTGTTGAATGTCGTGAAGGAAGCAGTTCCTCTGGAAGCTTCTTG
AAGACAAACAACGTCTGTAGCGACCCTTTGCAGGCAGCGGAACCCCCCACCTGGCGACAGGTGCCTCTGC
GGCCAAAAGCCACGTGTATAAGATACACCTGCAAAGGCGGCACAACCCCAGTGCCACGTTGTGAGTTGGA
TAGTTGTGGAAAGAGTCAAATGGCTCTCCTCAAGCGTATTCAACAAGGGGCTGAAGGATGCCCAGAAGGT
ACCCCATTGTATGGGATCTGATCTGGGGCCTCGGTGCACATGCTTTACATGTGTTTAGTCGAGGTTAAAA
AAACGTCTAGGCCCCCCGAACCACGGGGACGTGGTTTTCCTTTGAAAAACACGATGATAATATGGCCACA
CATATGATGTATAACATGATGGAGACGGAGCTGAAGCCGCCGGGCCCGCAGCAAGCTTCGGGGGGCGGCG
GCGGAGGAGGCAACGCCACGGCGGCGGCAACCGGCGGCAACCAGAAGAACAGCCCGGACCGCGTCAAGAG
GCCCATGAACGCCTTCATGGTATGGTCCCGGGGGCAGCGGCGTAAGATGGCCCAGGAGAACCCCAAGATG
CACAACTCGGAGATCAGCAAGCGCCTGGGCGCGGAGTGGAAACTTTTGTCCGAGACCGAGAAGCGGCCGT
TCATCGACGAGGCCAAGCGGCTGCGCGCTCTGCACATGAAGGAGCACCCGGATTATAAATACCGGCCGCG
GCGGAAAACCAAGACGCTCATGAAGAAGGATAAGTACACGCTTCCCGGAGGCTTGCTGGCCCCCGGCGGG
AACAGCATGGCGAGCGGGGTTGGGGTGGGCGCCGGCCTGGGTGCGGGCGTGAACCAGCGCATGGACAGCT
ACGCGCACATGAACGGCTGGAGCAACGGCAGCTACAGCATGATGCAGGAGCAGCTGGGCTACCCGCAGCA
CCCGGGCCTCAACGCTCACGGCGCGGCACAGATGCAACCGATGCACCGCTACGACGTCAGCGCCCTGCAG
TACAACTCCATGACCAGCTCGCAGACCTACATGAACGGCTCGCCCACCTACAGCATGTCCTACTCGCAGC
AGGGCACCCCCGGTATGGCGCTGGGCTCCATGGGCTCTGTGGTCAAGTCCGAGGCCAGCTCCAGCCCCCC
CGTGGTTACCTCTTCCTCCCACTCCAGGGCGCCCTGCCAGGCCGGGGACCTCCGGGACATGATCAGCATG
TACCTCCCCGGCGCCGAGGTGCCGGAGCCCGCTGCGCCCAGTAGACTGCACATGGCCCAGCACTACCAGA
GCGGCCCGGTGCCCGGCACGGCCATTAACGGCACACTGCCCCTGTCGCACATGGGTAGTGGGCAATGTAC
TAACTACGCTTTGTTGAAACTCGCTGGCGATGTTGAAAGTAACCCCGGTCCTATGCCCCTCAACGTGAAC
TTCACCAACAGGAACTATGACCTCGACTACGACTCCGTACAGCCCTATTTCATCTGCGACGAGGAAGAGA
ATTTCTATCACCAGCAACAGCAGAGCGAGCTGCAGCCGCCCGCGCCCAGTGAGGATATCTGGAAGAAATT
CGAGCTGCTTCCCACCCCGCCCCTGTCCCCGAGCCGCCGCTCCGGGCTCTGCTCTCCATCCTATGTTGCG
GTCGCTACGTCCTTCTCCCCAAGGGAAGACGATGACGGCGGCGGTGGCAACTTCTCCACCGCCGATCAGC
TGGAGATGATGACCGAGTTACTTGGAGGAGACATGGTGAACCAGAGCTTCATCTGCGATCCTGACGACGA
GACCTTCATCAAGAACATCATCATCCAGGACTGTATGTGGAGCGGTTTCTCAGCCGCTGCCAAGCTGGTC
TCGGAGAAGCTGGCCTCCTACCAGGCTGCGCGCAAAGACAGCACCAGCCTGAGCCCCGCCCGCGGGCACA
GCGTCTGCTCCACCTCCAGCCTGTACCTGCAGGACCTCACCGCCGCCGCGTCCGAGTGCATTGACCCCTC
AGTGGTCTTTCCCTACCCGCTCAACGACAGCAGCTCGCCCAAATCCTGTACCTCGTCCGATTCCACGGCC
TTCTCTCCTTCCTCGGACTCGCTGCTGTCCTCCGAGTCCTCCCCACGGGCCAGCCCTGAGCCCCTAGTGC
TGCATGAGGAGACACCGCCCACCACCAGCAGCGACTCTGAAGAAGAGCAAGAAGATGAGGAAGAAATTGA
TGTGGTGTCTGTGGAGAAGAGGCAAACCCCTGCCAAGAGGTCGGAGTCGGGCTCATCTCCATCCCGAGGC
CACAGCAAACCTCCGCACAGCCCACTGGTCCTCAAGAGGTGCCACGTCTCCACTCACCAGCACAACTACG
CCGCACCCCCCTCCACAAGGAAGGACTATCCAGCTGCCAAGAGGGCCAAGTTGGACAGTGGCAGGGTCCT
GAAGCAGATCAGCAACAACCGCAAGTGCTCCAGCCCCAGGTCCTCAGACACGGAGGAAAACGACAAGAGG
CGGACACACAACGTCTTGGAACGTCAGAGGAGGAACGAGCTGAAGCGCAGCTTTTTTGCCCTGCGTGACC
AGATCCCTGAATTGGAAAACAACGAAAAGGCCCCCAAGGTAGTGATCCTCAAAAAAGCCACCGCCTACAT
CCTGTCCATTCAAGCAGACGAGCACAAGCTCACCTCTGAAAAGGACTTATTGAGGAAACGACGAGAACAG
TTGAAACACAAACTCGAACAGCTTCGAAACTCTGGTGCATAAATCGATAGATCCTAATCAACCTCTGGAT
TACAAAATTTGTGAAAGATTGACTGGTATTCTTAACTATGTTGCTCCTTTTACGCTATGTGGATACGCTG
CTTTAATGCCTTTGTATCATGCTATTGCTTCCCGTATGGCTTTCATTTTCTCCTCCTTGTATAAATCCTG
GTTGCTGTCTCTTTATGAGGAGTTGTGGCCCGTTGTCAGGCAACGTGGCGTGGTGTGCACTGTGTTTGCT
GACGCAACCCCCACTGGTTGGGGCATTGCCACCACCTGTCAGCTCCTTTCCGGGACTTTCGCTTTCCCCC
TCCCTATTGCCACGGCGGAACTCATCGCCGCCTGCCTTGCCCGCTGCTGGACAGGGGCTCGGCTGTTGGG
CACTGACAATTCCGTGGTGTTGTCGGGGAAATCATCGTCCTTTCCTTGGCTGCTCGCCTGTGTTGCCACC
TGGATTCTGCGCGGGACGTCCTTCTGCTACGTCCCTTCGGCCCTCAATCCAGCGGACCTTCCTTCCCGCG
GCCTGCTGCCGGCTCTGCGGCCTCTTCCGCGTCTTCGCCTTCGCCCTCAGACGAGTCGGATCTCCCTTTG
GGCCGCCTCCCCGCCTGGTACCTTTAAGACCAATGACTTACAAGGCAGCTGTAGATCTTAGCCACTTTTT
AAAAGAAAAGGGGGGACTGGAAGGGCTAATTCACTCCCAACGAAGACAAGATCACCTGCAGGACAGGCGC
GCCCTGCTTTTTGCTTGTACTGGGTCTCTCTGGTTAGACCAGATCTGAGCCTGGGAGCTCTCTGGCTAAC
TAGGGAACCCACTGCTTAAGCCTCAATAAAGCTTGCCTTGAGTGCTTCAAGTAGTGTGTGCCCGTCTGTT
GTGTGACTCTGGTAACTAGAGATCCCTCAGACCCTTTTAGTCAGTGTGGAAAATCTCTAGCACCCGGGCG
ATTAAGGAAAGGGCTAGATCATTCTTGAAGACGAAAGGGCCTCGTGATACGCCTATTTTTATAGGTTAAT
GTCATGATAATAATGGTTTCTTAGACGTCAGGTGGCACTTTTCGGGGAAATGTGCGCGGAACCCCTATTT
GTTTATTTTTCTAAATACATTCAAATATGTATCCGCTCATGAGACAATAACCCTGATAAATGCTTCAATA
ATATTGAAAAAGGAAGAGTATGAGTATTCAACATTTCCGTGTCGCCCTTATTCCCTTTTTTGCGGCATTT
TGCCTTCCTGTTTTTGCTCACCCAGAAACGCTGGTGAAAGTAAAAGATGCTGAAGATCAGTTGGGTGCAC
GAGTGGGTTACATCGAACTGGATCTCAACAGCGGTAAGATCCTTGAGAGTTTTCGCCCCGAAGAACGTTT
TCCAATGATGAGCACTTTTAAAGTTCTGCTATGTGGCGCGGTATTATCCCGTGTTGACGCCGGGCAAGAG
CAACTCGGTCGCCGCATACACTATTCTCAGAATGACTTGGTTGAGTACTCACCAGTCACAGAAAAGCATC
TTACGGATGGCATGACAGTAAGAGAATTATGCAGTGCTGCCATAACCATGAGTGATAACACTGCGGCCAA
CTTACTTCTGACAACGATCGGAGGACCGAAGGAGCTAACCGCTTTTTTGCACAACATGGGGGATCATGTA
ACTCGCCTTGATCGTTGGGAACCGGAGCTGAATGAAGCCATACCAAACGACGAGCGTGACACCACGATGC
CTGTAGCAATGGCAACAACGTTGCGCAAACTATTAACTGGCGAACTACTTACTCTAGCTTCCCGGCAACA
ATTAATAGACTGGATGGAGGCGGATAAAGTTGCAGGACCACTTCTGCGCTCGGCCCTTCCGGCTGGCTGG
TTTATTGCTGATAAATCTGGAGCCGGTGAGCGTGGGTCTCGCGGTATCATTGCAGCACTGGGGCCAGATG
GTAAGCCCTCCCGTATCGTAGTTATCTACACGACGGGGAGTCAGGCAACTATGGATGAACGAAATAGACA
GATCGCTGAGATAGGTGCCTCACTGATTAAGCATTGGTAACTGTCAGACCAAGTTTACTCATATATACTT
TAGATTGATTTAAAACTTCATTTTTAATTTAAAAGGATCTAGGTGAAGATCCTTTTTGATAATCTCATGA
CCAAAATCCCTTAACGTGAGTTTTCGTTCCACTGAGCGTCAGACCCCGTAGAAAAGATCAAAGGATCTTC
TTGAGATCCTTTTTTTCTGCGCGTAATCTGCTGCTTGCAAACAAAAAAACCACCGCTACCAGCGGTGGTT
TGTTTGCCGGATCAAGAGCTACCAACTCTTTTTCCGAAGGTAACTGGCTTCAGCAGAGCGCAGATACCAA
ATACTGTTCTTCTAGTGTAGCCGTAGTTAGGCCACCACTTCAAGAACTCTGTAGCACCGCCTACATACCT
CGCTCTGCTAATCCTGTTACCAGTGGCTGCTGCCAGTGGCGATAAGTCGTGTCTTACCGGGTTGGACTCA
AGACGATAGTTACCGGATAAGGCGCAGCGGTCGGGCTGAACGGGGGGTTCGTGCACACAGCCCAGCTTGG
AGCGAACGACCTACACCGAACTGAGATACCTACAGCGTGAGCTATGAGAAAGCGCCACGCTTCCCGAAGG
GAGAAAGGCGGACAGGTATCCGGTAAGCGGCAGGGTCGGAACAGGAGAGCGCACGAGGGAGCTTCCAGGG
GGAAACGCCTGGTATCTTTATAGTCCTGTCGGGTTTCGCCACCTCTGACTTGAGCGTCGATTTTTGTGAT
GCTCGTCAGGGGGGCGGAGCCTATGGAAAAACGCCAGCAACGCGGCCTTTTTACGGTTCCTGGCCTTTTG
CTGGCCTTTTGCTCACATGTTCTTTCCTGCGTTATCCCCTGATTCTGTGGATAACCGTATTACCGCCTTT
GAGTGAGCTGATACCGCTCGCCGCAGCCGAACGACCGAGCGCAGCGAGTCAGTGAGCGAGGAAGCGGAAG
AGCGCCCAATACGCAAACCGCCTCTCCCCGCGCGTTGGCCGATTCATTAATGCAGCAAGCTCATGGCTGA
CTAATTTTTTTTATTTATGCAGAGGCCGAGGCCGCCTCGGCCTCTGAGCTATTCCAGAAGTAGTGAGGAG
GCTTTTTTGGAGGCCTAGGCTTTTGCAAAAAGCTCCCCGTGGCACGACAGGTTTCCCGACTGGAAAGCGG
GCAGTGAGCGCAACGCAATTAATGTGAGTTAGCTCACTCATTAGGCACCCCAGGCTTTACACTTTATGCT
TCCGGCTCGTATGTTGTGTGGAATTGTGAGCGGATAACAATTTCACACAGGAAACAGCTATGACATGATT
ACGAATTTCACAAATAAAGCATTTTTTTCACTGCATTCTAGTTGTGGTTTGTCCAAACTCATCAATGTAT
CTTATCATGTCTGGATCAACTGGATAACTCAAGCTAACCAAAATCATCCCAAACTTCCCACCCCATACCC
TATTACCACTGCCAATTACCTGTGGTTTCATTTACTCTAAACCTGTGATTCCTCTGAATTATTTTCATTT
TAAAGAAATTGTATTTGTTAAATATGTACTACAAACTTAGTAGT
Features (pLannotate 1.2.2; 28 found; start..end, strand, type, name):
    377..634     +  LTR            5' LTR (truncated): truncated 5' long terminal repeat (LTR) from HIV-1
    681..806     +  misc_feature   HIV-1 Ψ: packaging signal of human immunodeficiency virus type 1
    790..1128    +  CDS            HIV-1 gag (fragment): gag protein from human immunodeficiency virus 1; gag
   1303..1536    +  misc_feature   RRE: The Rev response element (RRE) of HIV-1 allows for Rev-dependent mRNA export from the nucleus to the cytoplasm.
   1913..2013    +  CDS            Rev (fragment): human immunodeficiency virus 1 (HIV-1) Rev protein; rev; enhances nuclear export of unspliced and incompletely spliced viral mRNAs
   2058..2175    +  misc_feature   cPPT/CTS: central polypurine tract and central termination sequence of HIV-1
   2217..2237    -  promoter       SV40 promoter (fragment): SV40 enhancer and early promoter
   2251..2521    +  protein_bind   tetracycline response element: contains seven copies of the tetracycline operator tetO tetracycline repressor TetR
   2532..2549    +  misc_feature   MCS (fragment): pUC18/19 multiple cloning site
   2549..2616    +  promoter       tight TRE promoter (fragment): Tet-responsive promoter PTight, consisting of seven tet operator sequences followed by the minimal CMV promoter
   2670..4106    +  CDS            Klf4: KLF4_MOUSE - Also known as Ezf, Gklf, Zie. Experimental evidence at protein level: Swiss-Prot protein existence level 1. Transcription factor; can act both as activator and as repressor. Binds the 5'-CACCC-3' core sequence. Binds to the promoter region of its own gene and can activate its own transcription. Regulates the expression of key transcription factors during embryonic development. Plays an important role in maintaining embryonic stem cells, and in preventing their differentiation. Required for establishing the barrier function of the skin and for postnatal maturation and maintenance o
   4218..4680    +  misc_feature   IRES: internal ribosome entry site (IRES) of the encephalomyocarditis virus (EMCV)
   4697..5653    +  CDS            Sox2: SOX2_MOUSE - Also known as Sox-2. Experimental evidence at protein level: Swiss-Prot protein existence level 1. Transcription factor that forms a trimeric complex with POU5F1 (OCT3/4) on DNA and controls the expression of a number of genes involved in embryonic development such as YES1, FGF4, UTF1 and ZFP206 (PubMed:15863505, PubMed:17097055, PubMed:19740739). Binds to the proximal enhancer region of NANOG (PubMed:15863505). Critical for early embryogenesis and for embryonic stem cell pluripotency (By similarity). Downstream SRRT target that mediates the promotion of neural stem cell self-rene
   5723..7039    +  CDS            Myc: MYC_MOUSE - Experimental evidence at protein level: Swiss-Prot protein existence level 1. Transcription factor that binds DNA in a non-specific manner, yet also specifically recognizes the core sequence 5'-CAC[GA]TG-3'. Activates the transcription of growth-related genes. Binds to the VEGFA promoter, promoting VEGFA production and subsequent sprouting angiogenesis. Regulator of somatic reprogramming, controls self-renewal of embryonic stem cells. Functions with TAF6L to activate target gene expression through RNA polymerase II pause release (PubMed:31005419). From Mus musculus (Mouse).
   7056..7644    +  misc_feature   WPRE: woodchuck hepatitis virus posttranscriptional regulatory element
   7639..7749    +  CDS            nef (fragment): NEF_SIVS4 - Experimental evidence at protein level: Swiss-Prot protein existence level 1. Interferes with TCR signaling from the cell membrane. Interacts with CD247/TCRZ (TCR zeta chain) and exert potent down- regulation of cell surface TCR/CD3 complexes. From Simian immunodeficiency virus (isolate F236/smH4) (SIV-sm) (Simian immunodeficiency virus sooty mangabey monkey).
   7792..7972    +  LTR            5' LTR (truncated): truncated 5' long terminal repeat (LTR) from HIV-1
   8105..8209    +  promoter       AmpR promoter: bla
   8210..9070    +  CDS            AmpR: β-lactamase; bla; confers resistance to ampicillin, carbenicillin, and related antibiotics
   9241..9829    +  rep_origin     ori: high-copy-number ColE1/pMB1/pBR322/pUC origin of replication
  10012..10066   +  CDS            lacI (fragment): lac repressor; lacI; The lac repressor binds to the lac operator to inhibit transcription in E. coli. This inhibition can be relieved by adding lactose or isopropyl-β-D-thiogalactopyranoside (IPTG).
  10072..10165   +  rep_origin     SV40 ori (fragment): SV40 origin of replication
  10190..10227   +  CDS            lacI (fragment): lac repressor; lacI; The lac repressor binds to the lac operator to inhibit transcription in E. coli. This inhibition can be relieved by adding lactose or isopropyl-β-D-thiogalactopyranoside (IPTG).
  10240..10261   +  protein_bind   CAP binding site: CAP binding activates transcription in the presence of cAMP. E. coli catabolite activator protein
  10276..10306   +  promoter       lac promoter: promoter for the E. coli lac operon
  10314..10330   +  protein_bind   lac operator: The lac repressor binds to the lac operator to inhibit transcription in E. coli. This inhibition can be relieved by adding lactose or isopropyl-β-D-thiogalactopyranoside (IPTG). lac repressor encoded by lacI
  10364..10447   +  polyA_signal   SV40 poly(A) signal (fragment): SV40 polyadenylation signal
  10614..329     +  CDS            nef (fragment) (across the origin): NEF_HV1BR - Experimental evidence at protein level: Swiss-Prot protein existence level 1. Extracellular Nef protein targets CD4(+) T-lymphocytes for apoptosis by interacting with CXCR4 surface receptors (PubMed:14990729). From Human immunodeficiency virus type 1 group M subtype B (isolate BRU/LAI) (HIV-1).
