[The description below was written by a language model from this plasmid's Addgene catalogue record, the feature table of its GenBank file and pLannotate feature annotations shown in this document.]
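Description:
pHAGE2-TetOminiCMV-KSM is a 10.6 kb HIV-1-based lentiviral transfer vector built on the pHAGE2 backbone that provides doxycycline-inducible expression of three mouse reprogramming factors: Klf4, Sox2 and c-Myc. It is propagated in E. coli through a high-copy ColE1/pUC-type origin and selected with ampicillin via the bla gene. The backbone also carries residual lac promoter/operator and SV40 fragments. The viral portion contains a full-length LTR upstream (annotated as a 3' LTR by sequence match, although it sits at the 5' end of the vector genome), the Psi packaging signal with a gag fragment, the Rev response element for Rev-dependent nuclear export of the genomic RNA, and the cPPT/CTS. A WPRE and a shorter, truncated LTR lie downstream of the cargo. That truncation is consistent with a self-inactivating design, though the record does not say so explicitly.

The payload was cloned between NotI and ClaI and is a single polycistronic transcript. It is driven by a tetracycline response element with seven tetO copies fused to a minimal CMV promoter. This promoter is essentially silent until a tetracycline-controlled transactivator binds, and since the vector does not encode that transactivator, it must be supplied separately. Klf4 is translated first from a Kozak-flanked start. An EMCV IRES then initiates translation of Sox2, which is joined to c-Myc by an E2A ribosome-skipping peptide so that the two are released as separate proteins. The WPRE enhances transcript stability and expression.

No mammalian selection marker or reporter is annotated. The vector omits Oct4 from the classic four-factor cocktail and is intended for generating induced pluripotent stem cells from transduced cells with Klf4, Sox2 and c-Myc alone.
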