Addgene plasmid #136553: pHAGE2-TetOminiCMV-KSM
Purpose: Dox-inducible polycistronic reprogramming lentiviral vector expressing mouse Klf4, Sox2, cMyc
Depositing lab: Hans Schöler. Depositing organization: Max Planck Institute for Molecular Biomedicine. Publication: Excluding Oct4 from Yamanaka Cocktail Unleashes the Developmental Potential of iPSCs. Velychko S, Adachi K, Kim KP, Hou Y, MacCarthy CM, Wu G, Scholer HR. Cell Stem Cell. 2019 Oct 30. pii: S1934-5909(19)30423-0. doi: 10.1016/j.stem.2019.10.002. PubMed 31708402.
Backbone
  Vector backbone: pHAGE2
  Backbone size w/o insert (bp): 6000
  Total vector size (bp): 10614
  Vector type: Bacterial Expression, Lentiviral
Growth in bacteria
  Bacterial resistance: Ampicillin, 100 μg/mL
  Growth temperature: 37°C
  Growth strain: NEB Stable
  Copy number: High Copy
Gene/Insert
  Cloning method: Restriction Enzyme; 5′ cloning site NotI (not destroyed); 3′ cloning site ClaI (not destroyed)
  Sequencing primers: 5′ GAGACGCCATCCACGCTGT; 3′ AGGAAGGTCCGCTGGATTGA
Terms and licenses: Academic/Nonprofit Terms; Industry Terms: Not Available to Industry
How to cite: pHAGE2-TetOminiCMV-KSM was a gift from Hans Schöler (Addgene plasmid # 136553 ; http://n2t.net/addgene:136553 ; RRID:Addgene_136553)
